Addgene plasmid #26939: pCG31
Depositing lab: Geraldine Seydoux. Depositing organization: Johns Hopkins University and School of Medicine. Publication: Processing bodies and germ granules are distinct RNA granules that interact in C. elegans embryos. Gallo CM, Munro E, Rasoloson D, Merritt C, Seydoux G. Dev Biol. 2008 Nov 1. 323(1):76-87. 10.1016/j.ydbio.2008.07.008 PubMed 18692039.
Backbone
  Vector backbone: unknown
  Vector type: Worm Expression
Growth in bacteria
  Bacterial resistance: Ampicillin, 100 μg/mL
  Growth temperature: 37°C
  Growth strain: DH5alpha
  Copy number: Unknown
Gene/Insert
  Gene/Insert name: lsm-1
  Species: C. elegans (nematode)
  Insert size (bp): 378
  Entrez Gene: lsm-1 (a.k.a. CELE_F40F8.9)
  Tag / fusion protein: GFP (N terminal on insert)
  Cloning method: Restriction Enzyme
  Sequencing primers: 5′ n/a
Terms and licenses: Academic/Nonprofit Terms; Industry Terms: Not Available to Industry
How to cite: pCG31 was a gift from Geraldine Seydoux (Addgene plasmid # 26939 ; http://n2t.net/addgene:26939 ; RRID:Addgene_26939)
