[The description below was written by a language model from this plasmid's Addgene catalogue record and pLannotate feature annotations shown in this document.]
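Description:
pCG31 is a C. elegans expression plasmid of about 16.8 kb that encodes the worm Sm-like protein LSM-1 fused at its N terminus to GFP. The catalogue lists the backbone as unknown, but the annotated features point to a pBluescript-type framework: a high-copy ColE1/pUC origin, an f1 origin, lacZα and lac promoter remnants, flanking T7 and T3 promoters, and scattered fragments of the pBluescript multiple cloning site. It is propagated in E. coli under ampicillin selection through the β-lactamase gene and its own promoter.

The payload reads, in order, a GFP coding sequence (annotated as an Aequorea victoria-derived green variant), a short stretch matching a TEV-cleavage/His composite tag fragment, an S-tag, and then the lsm-1 open reading frame bracketed by attB1 and attB2 sites. Those sites indicate that the insert arrived by Gateway recombination into a destination vector, although the catalogue gives restriction enzyme cloning as the method. The annotation tool labels the insert by homology to human LSM1, but the record identifies it as the 378 bp C. elegans gene. A separate multi-exon unc-119 genomic segment is also present. This is the standard worm transformation marker, which rescues the movement defect of unc-119 mutants so that transgenic animals can be recognised. Several kilobases upstream of GFP and downstream of attB2 are largely unannotated, apart from snr-6-like fragments downstream that suggest C. elegans genomic sequence. These regions presumably hold the promoter and 3′ UTR, but the record does not state what they are.

The associated publication concerns processing bodies and germ granules in C. elegans embryos, consistent with using GFP::LSM-1 as a live fluorescent marker for RNA granules.
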