Features (pLannotate 1.2.2; 27 found; start..end, strand, type, name):
      1..456     -  rep_origin     f1 ori (sequence partly withheld): f1 bacteriophage origin of replication; arrow indicates direction of (+) strand synthesis
    461..616     -  CDS            lacZα (fragment): LacZα fragment of β-galactosidase; lacZ fragment
    624..642     +  promoter       T7 promoter: promoter for bacteriophage T7 RNA polymerase
    651..692     -  misc_feature   MCS (fragment): pBluescript multiple cloning site
   2881..2940    +  CDS            unc-119 (fragment): UN119_CAEEL - Experimental evidence at protein level: Swiss-Prot protein existence level 1. Myristoyl-binding protein that acts as a cargo adapter: specifically binds the myristoyl moiety of a subset of N-terminally myristoylated proteins and is required for their localization. Plays a key role in ciliary membrane localization of proteins. Required for the establishment or function of the nervous system. From Caenorhabditis elegans.
   3994..4185    +  CDS            unc-119 (fragment): UN119_CAEEL - Experimental evidence at protein level: Swiss-Prot protein existence level 1. Myristoyl-binding protein that acts as a cargo adapter: specifically binds the myristoyl moiety of a subset of N-terminally myristoylated proteins and is required for their localization. Plays a key role in ciliary membrane localization of proteins. Required for the establishment or function of the nervous system. From Caenorhabditis elegans.
   4190..4570    +  CDS            unc-119 (fragment): UN119_CAEEL - Experimental evidence at protein level: Swiss-Prot protein existence level 1. Myristoyl-binding protein that acts as a cargo adapter: specifically binds the myristoyl moiety of a subset of N-terminally myristoylated proteins and is required for their localization. Plays a key role in ciliary membrane localization of proteins. Required for the establishment or function of the nervous system. From Caenorhabditis elegans.
   5061..5162    +  CDS            unc-119 (fragment): UN119_CAEEL - Experimental evidence at protein level: Swiss-Prot protein existence level 1. Myristoyl-binding protein that acts as a cargo adapter: specifically binds the myristoyl moiety of a subset of N-terminally myristoylated proteins and is required for their localization. Plays a key role in ciliary membrane localization of proteins. Required for the establishment or function of the nervous system. From Caenorhabditis elegans.
   6394..6418    -  misc_feature   MCS (fragment): pBluescript multiple cloning site
   9918..9978    +  misc_feature   MCS (fragment): pBluescript multiple cloning site
   9999..10859   +  CDS            sg25: sg25 is a basic (constitutively fluorescent) green fluorescent protein published in 1997, derived from Aequorea victoria.
  10889..10907   +  misc_feature   MCS (fragment): pBluescript multiple cloning site
  10908..10927   +  CDS            capTEV™ (fragment): composite tag for in vivo biotinylation, TEV protease cleavage, and 6xHis tagging
  10941..10985   +  CDS            S-Tag: affinity and epitope tag derived from pancreatic ribonuclease A
  10998..11022   +  protein_bind   attB1: mutant version of attB; recombination site for the Gateway® BP reaction BP Clonase™
  11043..11381   +  CDS            LSM1 (fragment): LSM1_HUMAN - Also known as CASM. Experimental evidence at protein level: Swiss-Prot protein existence level 1. Plays a role in the degradation of histone mRNAs, the only eukaryotic mRNAs that are not polyadenylated (PubMed:18172165). Probably also part of an LSm subunits-containing complex involved in the general process of mRNA degradation (By similarity). From Homo sapiens (Human).
  11404..11428   -  protein_bind   attB2: mutant version of attB; recombination site for the Gateway® BP reaction BP Clonase™
  11672..11875   -  CDS            SNRPE (fragment): RUXE_HUMAN - Experimental evidence at protein level: Swiss-Prot protein existence level 1. Plays role in pre-mRNA splicing as core component of the SMN- Sm complex that mediates spliceosomal snRNP assembly and as component of the spliceosomal U1, U2, U4 and U5 small nuclear ribonucleoproteins (snRNPs), the building blocks of the spliceosome (PubMed:11991638, PubMed:18984161, PubMed:23246290, PubMed:19325628, PubMed:23333303, PubMed:25555158, PubMed:26912367, PubMed:28502770, PubMed:28781166, PubMed:28076346). Component of both the pre-catalytic spliceosome B complex and activated spliceosome C
  11917..11973   -  CDS            snr-6 (fragment): RUXE_CAEEL - Protein inferred from homology: Swiss-Prot protein existence level 3. Associated with the spliceosome snRNP U1, U2, U4/U6 and U5. From Caenorhabditis elegans.
  14649..14667   -  promoter       T3 promoter: promoter for bacteriophage T3 RNA polymerase
  14710..14732   -  protein_bind   lac operator (fragment): The lac repressor binds to the lac operator to inhibit transcription in E. coli. This inhibition can be relieved by adding lactose or isopropyl-β-D-thiogalactopyranoside (IPTG). lac repressor encoded by lacI
  14736..14766   -  promoter       lac promoter: promoter for the E. coli lac operon
  14781..14802   -  protein_bind   CAP binding site: CAP binding activates transcription in the presence of cAMP. E. coli catabolite activator protein
  14815..14907   -  CDS            lacI (fragment): lac repressor; lacI; The lac repressor binds to the lac operator to inhibit transcription in E. coli. This inhibition can be relieved by adding lactose or isopropyl-β-D-thiogalactopyranoside (IPTG).
  15090..15678   -  rep_origin     ori: high-copy-number ColE1/pMB1/pBR322/pUC origin of replication
  15849..16709   -  CDS            AmpR: β-lactamase; bla; confers resistance to ampicillin, carbenicillin, and related antibiotics
  16710..16814   -  promoter       AmpR promoter: bla
>Addgene plasmid #26939 | pCG31 | depositor full sequence | sequence record 12752 | Author sequence
AAATTGTAAACGTTAATATTTTGTTAAAATTCGCGTTAAATTTTTGTTAAATCAGCTCATTTTTTAACCA
ATAGGCCGAAATCGGCAAAATCCCTTATAAATCAAAAGAATAGACCGAGATAGGGT
[37 nt withheld, positions 127-163]
AAAGAACGTGGACTCCAACGTCAAAGG
[49 nt withheld, positions 191-239]
T
[91 nt withheld, positions 241-331]
G
[124 nt withheld, positions 333-456]
CCCATTCGCCATTCAGGCTGCGCAACTGTTGGGAAGGGCGATCGGTGCGGGCCTCTTCGCTATTACGCCA
GCTGGCGAAAGGGGGATGTGCTGCAAGGCGATTAAGTTGGGTAACGCCAGGGTTTTCCCAGTCACGACGT
TGTAAAACGACGGCCAGTGAGCGCGCGTAATACGACTCACTATAGGGCGAATTGGGTACCGGGCCCCCCC
TCGAGGTCGACGGTATCGATAAGCTTCAGTAAAAGAAGTAGAATTTTATAGTTTTTTTTCTGTTTGAAAA
ATTCTCCCCATCAATGTTCTTTCAAATAAATACATCACTAATGCAAAGTATTCTATAACCTCATATCTAA
ATTCTTCAAAATCTTAACATATCTTATCATTGCTTTAAGTCAAACGTAACATTAAAAAAAATGTTTTGGA
AAATGTGTCAAGTCTCTCAAAATTCAGTTTTTTAAACCACTCCTATAGTCCTATAGTCCTATAGTTACCC
ATGAAATCCTTATATATTACTGTAAAATGTTTCAAAAACCATTGGCAAATTGCCAGAACTGAAAATTTCC
GGCAAATTGGGGAACCGGCAAATTGCCAATTTGCTGAATTTGCCGGAAAAACGGTAATTGCCGAAAGTTT
TTGACACGAAAATGGCAAATTGTGGTTTTAAAATTTTTTTTTTTGGAAATTTCAGAATTTCAATTTTAAT
CGGCAAAACTGTAGGCATCCTAAGAATGTTCCTACATCTATTTTGAAAAGTAAGCGAATTCTATGAAAAT
GTCTAAAGAAAATGGGGAAACAATTTCAAAAAGGCACAGTTTCAAGTGTTTCCGAATTATACTAAATCCC
TCTAAAAACTTCCGGCAAATTGATATCCGTAAAAGAGCAAATCCGCATTTTTGCCGAAAATTAAAATTTC
CGACAAATCGGCAAACCGGCAATTTGGCGAAATTTGCCGGAAGGCAATTGCCGCCCACCCCTGTTCCAGA
GGTTCAAACTGGTAGCAAAGCTCAAAATTTCTCAAATTCTCCAATTTTTTTTTGAATTTTGGCAGTGTAC
CAAAATGACATTCAGTCATATTGGTTTATTATAGATTTATTTAGATAAAATCCTAAATGATTCTACCTTT
AAAGATGCCCACTTTAAAAGTAATGACTCAAACTTCAAATTGCTCTAAGATTCTATTGAATTACCATCTT
TTCCTCTCATTTTCTCTCACTGTCTATTTCATCACAAATTCATCCCTCTCTCCCTCTCTTTCTCTCTCCC
TCTCTCTCTTTCTCTTTGCTCATCATCTGTCATTTTGTCCGTTCCTCTCTCTGCGCCCTCAGCGTTCCCC
ACACTCTCTCGCTTCTCTTTTCCTAGACGTCTTCTTTTTTCATCTTCTTCAGCCCTTTTTCGCCATTTTC
CATCTCTGTCAATCATTACGGACGACCCCCATTAATTTTTGGATGTGCTCTGCGAGCAAGAGCACACGGA
ACTCATTTATTTTTTGTTGGAATTTCTTTTTCATTTTAGTTAGTTAAAAGGTTATTCAGTGCAAAAATTG
ATTTTTTGCTCTTTTGGTACATTAGAGGGGTTTGAAAGTTTTCCATAAAAAGGGTTTCCGGAGTAAAAAA
TCTAAAAATTTTTACAAACATTTCCAAAAATTTTGGGAACATATCTTTTCAAAAACTCAAAAAAAAACGC
AAACATCATAAATTTAATCAATTAATTGGATGCGTTCAAATATTTTAAAAATATTTTTGAATTGCATATT
TCTTTACTCATAAAAAAATTATTAATGTTTAAGTAAAAAAAATATTTCAGGATTTTAAACAAAAACTGTA
AATCCCATAAAACAGTGTTATTTTTTAGTTATTTTTAGTAATTATTTGTGAATTAAAAACACATTTTTTT
TCAAAATATTCCTTGAATAAATAAAATTGAAAGTGAATTCAAAATATTTCACCAATTTTACAAAATTTGA
AAATTTGAAAAAATATTTTCTACCAAATTGTGCTCAAAAAATATTATTAAGTTCCCAGGAAATTTATGAT
GAAAACTTGGAATATTTTTGGTAAAATTTTCTCAAAAAATTGAAAGTTGTCAAAAACACACTAACACTAT
ACCTCGCGGCATAGAAAAAACTGGTGGCCGAATTTTTTAAACCAATTTAAATTAAATATATTTTTGCACT
TTGTACAAAAAAATTTGAAGTTCCCAGGAAATTCATACGGAAATATTTTCCAGAACTTTTATAATTTTTA
TTTTAATTCTCAAAATTTACAATAAAAACTTGGAAACCTGAAATTTGCTTAAAGAATAACCCTATCCCCC
ACGGCCTAGAAAATACTGGTGGCCGAATTTTTTCCGCAGCCACACCACCTCTAATCTCCAGAGCACTCTC
CAAAATTCCCATAATCCCCAAAATTTTCAGCTACAACAGCATATATGAAGGCAGAGCAACAACAACAATC
GATCGCACCCGGCTCGGCAACCTTCCCGTCTCAGGTGAGGAAGACGCAGAGAAATGAGAGAGAGAGCGTG
TTTATGCACGCAGTATACTAACTCCTGATATCCAATTTCATATATCGATATGCTTGCTTTCTTTTCTTCT
ACGTTGAAATTGTTTGAACTTTTCTCAAAAAACGCGGATTTTAGAGAGACTTAGAGTTGCTCCAAATAAA
TTTAATTTGCAATTTTGCACTTACTATTAGAATCTACTTTTATAGCGCTAAAATGACCGAATAACACAGT
AGATTTTAAAAGAAAATTTTAAAAATTATTTTTTTGTGCAGTCAAATTTCGCTAGTTTTTGCCACTCATT
TTTGAACATTTGTATATGTGCCTTTCGGTGGTTCAATCAGGGGTGGCACGTGGTGTCAGAGTGTTCCATT
TCGGTTTGATCTACGTTGATCTACAAAAAATGCGGGAGAAGAGACGCAGAGTTCTCAACTGATTTCACAT
GGTTATGAACCAGGGGTGTTCGGCAAATTTGCCGTTTGCCGAGCTGGGCAAATTTTGAGATTTGCCGCAC
ACCCCTTTTATGAACGTGCTGACGTCACATCTTTTTGGACAAAGAATTCCCGCATTTTTTGTATATCAAA
CCGTGATGGGACAGCCTGGCACCACGTGGGGTTGGCGGCAAATGATTTTTTCCGACAAATCGGCAAATTG
GCAAATTGCCGGAATTTAAAGTTTCTGGCAAATTGTTGATTTGCCGAAAAAAAATTTCAAAAAGGCACAG
TTTTAAGTGTTTCCGTCTTATAAAATATTTCTCTAAAAATTTCCGGAAAACGGAAAATTGCCGGAAATAC
AAAGTTTCGTCAAATCGGCAAACCTGCAATTTGCCGAACGGCAACTGCCGCCAACACCTGGTTCCCAAAA
AAGCGTGCACTGTTTGAATATTAAAAAAAAAATTCACACAAAAATAATAAATTGAAATAGGCTAAATTCA
CATCTATGTACAAAAATTGCATGCCAGCACCGGTCAATTTTCTCAATTACTTTTTGTCTATTTTTGCCGA
ACATAATTTGCTGTTTCCTTGGCAGAATACAGAAAACTCTTTTTTTTTTCAGATGCCCCGACCCCCACCG
GTAACCGAACAGGCTATAACCACCGAGGCGGAGCTTCTCGCGAAAAATCAAATTACACCAAATGATGTGC
TAGCTCTTCCAGGAATCACTCAAGGTAAGTGAATATTTGCTCTATTGATAAACGCGCCGTGTACTCCACG
TGGACAAACATATCAAATTTTCAGGATTCCTATGCTCCCCATCGGCAAACGTCTATAACATTGAGTTCAC
CAAATTCCAAATCCGTGACCTCGACACGGAACACGTGCTCTTCGAAATTGCAAAACCGGAAAATGAGACG
GAAGAGAATCTGCAGGCGCAAGCCGAATCGGCAAGATATGTCCGATATCGATTTGCGCCGAATTTTCTGA
AATTAAAGACGGTCGGCGCGACGGTCGAGTTCAAGGTCGGCGATGTGCCGATCACACATTTTCGAATGAT
TGAACGGCACTTTTTCAAGGATCGTTTATTGAAATGCTTTGATTTTGAATTTGGATTCTGTATGCCAAAT
TCGAGAAACAACTGTGAACATATCTATGAATTTCCACAACTTTCACAACAACTCAGTGAGTTTGAAGCGG
GAAAAATTATTTGAGCTCATTTTGTCAATAGAGCGAATTTTCTAGGTTTTTAAAAATAAAATAAATATTG
ACAAAAAGCTGCCCTACAGTAGTTCAAAATGTGAAAACTTGGAGGAAATTCGAGTTTTCTCTGAGAAGTT
TTTGGCGGGTAATTCAAATTTTCTGAGAAAAAAATTAGCCGCGAGAATTCAAATTTTCTGAGAAAATTAT
TTGACGGGAAATTCAAAATTTCTGGAAATGTATTGAACATTTGAGAAATTTTGTTAAAAACTACATTAAA
CCGATAAAAAAGTTCGCAAATTTTTTTTAAGTGCTCATGGTGCATCGAAGAGAAGAATTCTTGCCAAAAC
TAGCCCATGAAATTAAAAATTATCGCGGAAAAAAACTGACTAATTGGAAAGTAAAATGAAATTTGCAAAA
AAAAAATATGTTTTTTTGTTGTAAAATTAAAAAAAAAACTGTATATTTTCAGTGGACGACATGATCAATA
ATCCAAACGAGACCCGCTCCGATAGCTTCTATTTTGTGGAGAATAAGCTCGTAATGCACAATAAGGCCGA
CTACTCGTATGATGCATAATTTCCCGCCGATGGAATAAAACTAATAATTTTTCTCGCAATTTATAGAAAT
CATGTGATTTTCCTACCGCTAAATTTAAAATTTCCTAATTTTTCACTATATTTCTCACAAAATGCATTCC
GAAAACTCTCATTTTTCAGCTTTTCAATACAAATCCCAATAAATGATTTTTCAAATATAATGTTCTCAAT
TGATATGTTTTATTTGAATGTTGGAAAAAACCATAAAATTAAAAAAAACTTGAATTATTCAAAAATAATT
CGGCCCTTTTACAAAAAATTATCATAAAAATTAAATTTGGAAAATCTGTGATTTGTCGCTTTGCCGGAAG
TTTCCAATTCCGGCAACTAACCGATTTGCCGATTAGCTAGAAATTTCAATTCCGACAATGTGCCGCTTTG
CCGATTTGCCGGAAATTTCCAATTCCGGCAATTAACGGACTTGCCGATTAGCTAGAAATTTAACTTTAGA
TAAAACTTCTCAACAAAATCAAATTGGAAAGTCAGCGATTTGCCGCTTTGCCGGAAGTTTTCAGTTCCGG
CATCTAACCGATTTGCCGATTTGCCAAAAATGTCAATTCCGAAAAACTGCCGATTTGCCGCTTTGTCGGA
AATTTCAATTCCGACAAATTGCCGATTTGCCGATTTGCCGAACATTCCAATTCCGACCATTTGTCGATTT
GCCGGAAGTTACCAATTCCGGCAACTAACGGATTTGCCGATTTGCCGGAAAAAAATTGTTTGTCGCCAAC
CCTGATTTAAATGACTAATCATGTTGCAAAAGATAACTGCTTGCATCAAAAATCCGATCATTGGCATTCC
CAACATCTTCTTCATCCAAAACACCACCCTTTTCTTCCACTAATCATGAATTCCCGACCAATTGTTATCA
GTAGGAGAAGCCTCCTTTTATCTCATTATCAGCAATTGCCTTCTTCTTCTTCTTCTTTGAATACCATTTG
AATGGAGATATCATTTACATAAATCTGCCGCCGAGATTGTGAAGCAGGAGGAAAAGCTGAAGATACTGAT
ATTATATGTATATTTCATTATTCTTTTTCCACAAAATTTTCCGACATTTAATTCCACTTCACTTTCATCG
TCTCTTTTTCCCCCATTGTCGCCCCCACTCATTTGTCTTCTTCTTCAAATACGGGTCAATCACTTTCCGT
TTTTTATTCATTTTTTGTTATGTTCGGCTTAACAAATTTGAAGTATTGTTAAAATTCTCTAGAGCGGCCG
CCACCGCGGTGGCGGCCGCGCGGAAGATCTGGAAGTAAAATATTGTAATATTTTCCCTAAATTTCACTTA
AAAATAAGGATTTTTGCAACGTAAAACCTCAAAAATTCGCTGAAATTGACGATTTTTGTTCAAAATTTTG
AAAAACAGGGTTAATTTTAGCTGAAAATCTTCAATTTTGCCAGAAATTGGCTTTTTTTCCGTCGCCACAC
GGAGAACTTGCCAAAAATGAAGACTTTTAGCCAATTTAGCCCTGAAAATTCGAGTTTTGGGCGATTTTTG
GTCTGAGAAGCCGTTTTCGCAGTATATTATATTTTCTCGTTAAATTTCATTTTAAAATAAACATTTTGAA
CGTATAACCCCAAAAATTCGCTGCGCAATGGATGATTTTTGTCCAAAGTTTTGATAATTTTAGCTAAAAA
CCTCGAATTTTGGCAATTTTTCGTGCCGCATCGGCCGAAAGTTGACTTTTTTTGGAATTATCATAATTTA
ATGCACATTTTGGTAGTTTATCTCACATAATCTGTCTGCAGGCGGGAAAAATTTGAGATAAACTACTAAA
AGATGCAAAACAAGGATGATAATTCCAGAAAATCAACTTCGGACCGTCTCGACACGGAAAATTGAGCGAA
ATTGGAGTTTTAAAATGATTTAGCCCTGAAAATTCGAGAAATTTAGGCGGTTTTGGGTCTGAAAAGGCGT
TTTCGCAGTATTTTCTCGCTAAATTTCATTTATTATCACATAATATCAGTACTTAGGCGAATATCTTGTA
GAAATGTTGGTTTTGTTCGATAATTCTCTACTTTTAGAGTCGATTCACGAGAAAATGTTGCACCATCTTA
CTTTTTTCCCTTGTAAAACATAGATTCTTCTGTACAATGAAAGAGAACACAATTTCTTCGTGAAGCAACT
CAAAAAGTAGAGAAAATTCGAACAAAACCCAACATTTCTACAAGATATTCGTCTAAATAGTGATATAATG
TGTTAATAAGCATATTTTAAATGAAATTTAGCGAAAAAACTGCGAAAATTTGTCAAAAAAGCGAATTTCC
ATCCGATCAGCAGATCTCTAAAAGTTACATAAAATTGAAAGTTTTGTGGGGAAATTGTTTTAAAACACGC
CTATGGTAATACGAGAACATAAAATTCTGAGAATGCGTATTACACAACATATTCGACGCGCAAAATATAA
CTATATCTCGTAGCGAAAACTACAGTAATCCTTAAATGACTACTGTANGCGATTGTGTCGATTTACGGGC
TCGATTCTCGGAAAAAAAAATCATTTTTCAAATTTTGACAGCGATATTCAATTTTTCTTCGTTTTTTCGT
ATNTTCTCAGTCATTTTTGTGCTTATTTTTAATATTTTATTCATTAATAAATTNAATTTAATTGAAAAAC
GTCCAGACGTATTTTTACATTTCCCGTCTATTTCCGTAATAGGCGGTTAATAACGTAGAAATACGTCTGT
ATGAGTTTACTCATCAAAATGACACGAATATTGGACGTTTTTAAATCAAATTAATTTATTAATAGGTAAA
ATATTAAAAAATAAACACAAAAATGACAAAGGAATAGGAAAACACGAAGAGAAATTGAGTATCGCTGTNC
AAAATTCGAAAAACGTGGATTTTTCCAAGAATCGAGCCCGTAAATCGACACATTCGCTACAGTAGTCATT
TAAGGATTATTGTAGTTTTCGCTACGAGATACTTTGCGCGCCAAAAACGTGGTGAAATACGCATTCTCAG
AATTTTATGTTCCCGTAATACCACAATGACCGAATATCATAATAAAAAAATTCAAAAACAATTTCTAGAT
TTTATATGATTTTCTGAAAATTGAAAAAATCTCAGTTTTCACCTAATTATATTTGAACTACAGCCAATTG
AACTCGTTCGTTGGAGCGCGCTTGCATTATTTTCATTAATTAATTTTATTAATCCTCATTATTTCACTGA
TTTTCTTCATTTTTGAGGTTTTTTTTATCGGGAAATGAAAGAAATATACAAGAAAAATGCAAAATGTTTA
TTAAAAACTGAAATTAGTATTTCTCGGAGTTTTAGGCATTTTCAGTTACTTTTTAATAAAGATTTTGCAT
TTTTCTTGTATATTTCTTTCATTTTCCGATTAAAAAACCCCAAAAATGAAGAAAATCAGTGAAATAATGA
AAATTAATTCAAATAACTAATGAAAATAATGCAAGCGCGCTCCAACCAACGAGTTCAATTGGCGGTAATT
CAAATATAATTAGGTGAAAACTGAGATTTTTTCAATTTTCAAAAAATCATATAACATCTAGACAATTTTT
TTGAATTTTTTTATCATGATATTCGGTCATTGTGTCCCCATAGGCATGTTTTAAAGCAATTTCCACCTTT
AAATAAAATCGAGAAAAAATGGCGTCAAAAGACATATGTAAAAGCTGTTTCTCTTTGTATATTCACACAG
AATATAGCCCGATTTTGGAGGTGAAAAACCGGTTTTTTTGTATTCTTTACGCCACATAAAGTGATATGGA
AGAGAAAATCGACATATTTATGTACTTGGAGTACGAGTACATTGGAGAAAAAGGGTGAACTACTGGAAAA
TCTGGGAAATTTCAGAAAAAAATTCCGAAAAATCTTTTTTGCTGAAAAAAAAATTTGTTCGAAATTTGGG
AAATACTGGAAAATTTTCATCAAAATTAAAGCGATTTTTAACGTTTTTGCTTGGGAGATACTATTTGTAA
TTTTAATGTTTGGTGAGGACAACAGAAATGACCTTCAGCGTACGGAAAACGATTAAAAGACACATTTGAA
TCGAAAATAGCGTGAAAAACATGAAAATATCGGAAAAATAGCTTTAAAATTGGATTTGAAAGCAAAAAAT
GTATCAAAAATCGAGAAAAATGCTTGAAAAAGTTGAAAAACTCAAACAAAAAATCAAAAAAGGTTTTTTT
AAAAATCTGTGAGTATCGCAACGAAAGCACAACTTGAGGCATGCGCCTTTAAACCAACCGTAACCAAATT
CGGAGGCAAAAAAAGATTTCTCGCTGTTTTTTCAGTTTTAAAATCACTTTTCACGTTTCTTTTCGCAGTA
ATTCGTTTGCAAAACATCTGAAAAAATTTTATTTTATAAGAAATTATATAAAAATCGCTATAAATTGAGT
TTTTGCCCCCAAATTCAGCACGGAGCACTTCTCAATTAAATATAATTTTATTTTTTAACATTGAAAGCTT
TCATAAAATTGAGCTTTGTTTGTAAATAATCAGTGAAAAAACACAGAAATCTTCAAAAAATAAAGAAAAA
GTTTTTAAAAATCTGTGAGTCCCGCAACGAAAATAAAACTTTAGGCATGCGCCTTTAAACCAACCGTAAC
CAAATTCGGCGGCAAAAATGGATTTCTCGCCGTTTTTTCAGTTTTACAATCACTTTTTAGGTTTCTTTTT
GCAGTATTTCGTTTCCCAAACAATTAAAAATCAAATTTTCTTTTCCAGATGGCTCAAACAAAGCCGATTG
CCGAGCAAATGGGATCCCCCGGGCTGCAGGAATTCGATATCAAGCTTATCGATACCGTCGACCTCGAGGG
GGCGGTACCGGTAGAAAAAATGAGTAAAGGAGAAGAACTTTTCACTGGAGTTGTCCCAATTCTTGTTGAA
TTAGATGGTGATGTTAATGGGCACAAATTTTCTGTCAGTGGAGAGGGTGAAGGTGATGCAACATACGGAA
AACTTACCCTTAAATTTATTTGCACTACTGGAAAACTACCTGTTCCATGGGTAAGTTTAAACATATATAT
ACTAACTAACCCTGATTATTTAAATTTTCAGCCAACACTTGTCACTACTTTCTGTTATGGTGTTCAATGC
TTCTCGAGATACCCAGATCATATGAAACGGCATGACTTTTTCAAGAGTGCCATGCCCGAAGGTTATGTAC
AGGAAAGAACTATATTTTTCAAAGATGACGGGAACTACAAGACACGTAAGTTTAAACAGTTCGGTACTAA
CTAACCATACATATTTAAATTTTCAGGTGCTGAAGTCAAGTTTGAAGGTGATACCCTTGTTAATAGAATC
GAGTTAAAAGGTATTGATTTTAAAGAAGATGGAAACATTCTTGGACACAAATTGGAATACAACTATAACT
CACACAATGTATACATCATGGCAGACAAACAAAAGAATGGAATCAAAGTTGTAAGTTTAAACATGATTTT
ACTAACTAACTAATCTGATTTAAATTTTCAGAACTTCAAAATTAGACACAACATTGAAGATGGAAGCGTT
CAACTAGCAGACCATTATCAACAAAATACTCCAATTGGCGATGGCCCTGTCCTTTTACCAGACAACCATT
ACCTGTCCACACAATCTGCCCTTTCGAAAGATCCCAACGAAAAGAGAGACCACATGGTCCTTCTTGAGTT
TGTAACAGCTGCTGGGATTACACATGGCATGGATGAACTATACAAATGCCCGGGGGATCGGTGGAGCTCC
ACCGGTGGCGGCCGCTCTAGAGAGAATCTTTATTTTCAGGGCGCCGCCAAATTCAAAGAAACCGCTGCTG
CTAAATTCGAACGCCAGCACATGGACAGCGGAGGTGGAGGTACAAGTTTGTACAAAAAAGCAGGCTTAAT
GGACTTGCCCGATCCCTATTTACCCGGAGCAATAAGCTTGTTCGAGCAGCTTGACAAAAAATTATTAGTT
GTTCTCCGCGACGGACGGAAATTGATTGGCTTCTTGAGATCGATAGATCAATTTGCCAATCTTATATTGG
AAGATGTCGTAGAACGCACATTTGTTGAGAAATACTTCTGTGAAACGGGTCAAGGATTCATGCTTATTCG
CGGAGAGAATGTTGAGCTTGCTGGAGAAATCGATGATACCATTGAGACTGGACTTACGCAGGTGTCTCCC
GAAGAATTTCGTCGGCTGGAGGATGAGTATATTGCCAAAAATCCGCCAAAGTTCCTAAAACGACAAGCAG
AGAAAACAGAAGAACACGATGCATGAAACCCAGCTTTCTTGTACAAAGTGGTTGATCTAGTGGATCCTAA
TTTTGCCGTATTTTCCATATTTTGTTTTGTATATTTATCCACTCACCCCCTCTCTTTGTCCTGTGAATGA
ACTTGTGCCAAAAAAGCCAAAAATAATTTACTTTTTTTAAAGACATATTAAAACTTGAAAACTTGGAACA
ATACGGTGCGAAAGCGAAACAGAGACAGAAAAATGAACAAAGAGATCCGTGAAAAGTGAACGATGATTTA
GGCTTCTTGTTGGGCGGCGTGGATGAGAGTGATGTTGTCTCCTTTGAGAAGAATTCTGCCGATCTTGTTG
CGTCCCTTCGTCTTCATGTTCACCTCCTCGGCTTCGTCGAACACGACATTCATGAACTCGTCGAATCCGA
TGATGTAGCCCTCGAGACGGTGGGTGACATCCTCGTACAACCAGATTTGGACCCGAGTGCGGTTTTGGAG
ATATCTGAAATTTGGGAAATTGTTTTCTACTGATTAGTGAAAAAATATTACCTGAAGATGAGGTTCACAG
GCTGAACCATCACTTTGTTGAGCTTTCTCGTCGACATTTTTGCGGGATGATCTGTAAAAATCAATATATT
TTTTGAAAGACACAAATTTTTAAGATAAATATCAAGAAAACTCGATTTTAGCAGCTATTTAAGCTCAAAA
ACTACAATTTATGGCTTTAAAACATAATTTTTCACATTTTACATAAATTTCAACGAAAAAAAATGCCAAA
AAACTTCAAATTTGAGCAGAAATCGGCTATTTTCTCGACAAAAATAATTTCGAAAATTCGTTCAAAAAAG
ATGAGTACGCAAGCACCGTGACGCACAGTTGCGGACTTTGTAAACCGTACCCCTGCATAAAAAGGCGGAA
TTTTGAATTTAATAAAATGCAGTTTAGAACAAAGAAAAGCACGGAGAGAATTGTGATAACTAATTATTTG
TATTTAATTTTAAATACTACATAAAACTGAAGATTGGAACGAGTTAAAGCTGGTATTTGCGGTTTATAGC
CCCAAAAGTTAAGGCTTGTTAGGCAATTATCGATAAAAACAACGAGAAATTCGTGAAATCGGCAAAAATT
TATAGAAAACGTTTGAATTAAATTAAATTTACGCTTTTGCCGCCAACACCTATCGAGACCCTAGTTATAG
GGGCGGAGCGTCATGGGAGCGCGCTTGCAACTCGATTTCAAAAAGTTTCGCTGTTTGTACAACATTCTCA
GTTGTTCTTAATCAGTTAAATAAGTTTCAAAATTTTNNCAAAATCATAAAACACAGTTAATGCTAAATTA
AAGTCTAAAAANATCAGGTGATAAGGGGTTTGGACGACCAAAAAGCGACCTTCGCTCGAAAATTGATAAA
CTAACTACACTTTTTCCGGAAAAATGATGGAAAAATCCTGATTTTCTTCGTTGAATCAATTTTTGTTTCA
TTTTTAACACTTTCACATGANNAATATTTCAGTTAAAATGCTCAAGCTAATTGGGTTTCTTATAATTTTG
GGTCTCGCAACGGCCGACAAGTGCTCAGATTGTTTGGCTCAGGGGAAACAGTGAGTTGGAAGCTTACAAT
TCTGAGAATTCGTATTGCGCAGCTTATTTGACGCGCAAAATATGAAATATCACGTAGCGAAAACTACAGT
AATTCTTTAAATAAGACTACTGTAGTGCCTATGTCGATTTACTGCCTCAACTTTCTTAATCAAGCTCGTA
AATCGACACCAGCTCTACAGTAGTCATAGTTTTCGCTACGAGATATTTTGCGCGTCAAATATGGTGTGCA
ATACGCATTTTCAGAATTTTATGTTCTCGTAATATACCTTTTTTCAGCTGGTGTGTTACTGTAAATGCAT
GTGGATTTACGCCATGTGTCACTACAATTACAGTGAGTTTTTTTGAAGAAAAAAAAATTACCCATTTGAT
CGCCAATTCCATTTTTCAAAAATCAATAAAAAAAAAAAATTTCGGCGATCAGAAACGTTACAGAAAGCCC
TAAACTGCCCGGAACTACCAGATAAAGCCCACGCTTACGATGATTCATTTATGAGGAATAAGGTATTGAT
CACACATTCTGCTGCCTACAATATGGACCCACAAAAGTGTTTTACGTAGGTTCACCTTCTAGATAAACCT
TAAAAATCGATACTTTCAGTAGTAAAATGCCTTCGATGAAAGTTTCCAAAACAGTTAATGTCAATTGTGA
TAGATATGGGCCAAGTGAGTTGTTTTATTAGCCCACGGATTTCTGGCTTCCCTCATAAATTGAAAAGGAA
GAGATTGCCGAACTAGACCATTTTGGCTCGGCGCGTTGCGTGTCACGTCGCGGCTCGATTGTAAAACTAA
ATGTATTGGTCCGTGTGGAGTACACGACTTTCCCTTTCCGGCAGGCGATTGTCAATGGAGCGCGAAAAAT
TCAATGAGGAAGGCCAGAACCCCGTGTCTGTAGTTTTCTCAAAAAGTGGCAAAAACTCAATAATTGCCAA
TTTTTGACTGCCAATAAAAATTTCACTAAATTTATTAAATTTATTTTAAGTTTTATTGAAATTTTTTTAA
AATTTCCCCACTGGCGCTAAAAAATCCAATTTTCAGAAGCAATGTGCTTCAGCTTCACGGCCATAGATAC
TGTCCAAAAAGTGATTGCAATGACGTTTAGAGGGACAGAAGGAGCAGCTCAATTGTCTGAAGAAATTTTG
GATTTCTTCCAGTAAGTTCGGGAAATGGCAATTTAAAGTTTAATTGGATTTTTGTATTTTTTCTTCTCAC
GACTACAGTTTTGCACATTTTTATGTTATAAAAAACCAAAAAAAAATTTTTTTGCCTTTTTTCTCAGCTT
ACCACAAAACAATTTCGACCAAAAATAAATTGAAAAAATTAAAAAATTTTTTGCACGGTTTTCGGACTCA
AAAAAAGCTGAATGTTCCTGGAACTATTTGTAAAATTCAAAATTCAAAATTTTCACGAATTCTCTAAAAG
GTTCCAGCAAATTCCACAACTTTCTTGAATTTTTCAAAAAAGTTCTTGAGCATTCAACAATTATTTTTGG
AATTTTCCAAAGGTTACAGGACGTTCCAATTTTTCAAAAAAATTTCTCGCAAAAAATGTTTTCTCAGAAA
ATTTGAATTTCCCTCCACATAAAAGATTGTTCTCAAAAAATTTGCAAACACACATTTTCAGCGGAAAAAA
GGCGTTCTTCGACTCTGGAAGTGTATTCGAATATGGTACCCAGCTTTTGTTCCCTTTAGTGAGGGTTAAT
TCCGAGCTTGGCGTAATCATGGTCATAGCTGTTTCCTGTGTGAAATTGTTATCCGCTCACAATTCCACAC
AACATAGGAGCCGGAAGCATAAAGTGTAAAGCCTGGGGTGCCTAATGAGTGAGGTAACTCACATTAATTG
CGTTGCGCTCACTGCCCGCTTTCCAGTCGGGAAACCTGTCGTGCCAGCTGCATTAATGAATCGGCCAACG
CGCGGGGAGAGGCGGTTTGCGTATTGGGCGCTCTTCCGCTTCCTCGCTCACTGACTCGCTGCGCTCGGTC
GTTCGGCTGCGGCGAGCGGTATCAGCTCACTCAAAGGCGGTAATACGGTTATCCACAGAATCAGGGGATA
ACGCAGGAAAGAACATGTGAGCAAAAGGCCAGCAAAAGGCCAGGAACCGTAAAAAGGCCGCGTTGCTGGC
GTTTTTCCATAGGCTCGGCCCCCCTGACGAGCATCACAAAAATCGACGCTCAAGTCAGAGGTGGCGAAAC
CCGACAGGACTATAAAGATACCAGGCGTTCCCCCCTGGAAGCTCCCTCGTGCGCTCTCCTGTTCCGACCC
TGCCGCTTACCGGATACCTGTCCGCCTTTCTCCCTTCGGGAAGCGTGGCGCTTTCTCAATGCTCACGCTG
TAGGTATCTCAGTTCGGTGTAGGTCGTTCGCTCCAAGCTGGGCTGTGTGCACGAACCCCCCGTTCAGCCC
GACCGCTGCGCCTTATCCGGTAACTATCGTCTTGAGTCCAACCCGGTAAGACACGACTTATCGCCACTGG
CAGCAGCCACTGGTAACAGGATTAGCAGAGCGAGGTATGTAGGCGGTGCTACAGAGTTCTTGAAGTGGTG
GCCTAACTACGGCTACACTAGAAGGACAGTATTTGGTATCTGCGCTCTGCTGAAGCCAGTTACCTTCGGA
AAAAGAGTTGGTAGCTCTTGATCCGGCAAACAAACCACCGCTGGTAGCGGTGGTTTTTTTGTTTGCAAGC
AGCAGATTACGCGCAGAAAAAAAGGATCTCAAGAAGATCCTTTGATCTTTTCTACGGGGTCTGACGCTCA
GTGGAACGAAAACTCACGTTAAGGGATTTTGGTCATGAGATTATCAAAAAGGATCTTCACCTAGATCCTT
TTAAATTAAAAATGAAGTTTTAAATCAATCTAAAGTATATATGAGTAAACTTGGTCTGACAGTTACCAAT
GCTTAATCAGTGAGGCACCTATCTCAGCGATCTGTCTATTTCGTTCATCCATAGTTGCCTGACTGCCCGT
CGTGTAGATAACTACGATACGGGAGGGCTTACCATCTGGCCCCAGTGCTGCAATGATACCGCGAGACCCA
CGCTCACCGGCTCCAGATTTATCAGCAATAAACCAGCCAGCCGGAAGGGCCGAGCGCAGAAGTGGTCCTG
CAACTTTATCCGCCTCCATCCAGTCTATTAATTGTTGCCGGGAAGCTAGAGTAAGTAGTTCGCCAGTTAA
TAGTTTGCGCAACGTTGTTGCCATTGCTACAGGCATCGTGGTGTCACGCTCGTCGTTTGGTATGGCTTCA
TTCAGCTCCGGTTCCCAACGATCAAGGCGAGTTACATGATCCCCCATGTTGTGAAAAAAAGCGGTTAGCT
CCTTCGGTCCTCCGATCGTTGTCAGAAGTAAGTTGGCCGCAGTGTTATCACTCATGCTTATGGCAGCACT
GCATAATTCTCTTACTGTCATGCCATCCGTAAGATGCTTTTCTGTGACTGGTGAGTACTCAACCAAGTCA
TTCTGAGAATAGTGTATGCGGCGACCGAGTTGCTCTTGCCCGGCGTCAATACGGGATAATACCGCGCCAC
ATAGCAGAACTTTAAAAGTGCTCATCATTGGAAAACGTTCTTCGGGGCGAAAACTCTCAAGGATCTTACC
GCTGTTGAGATCCAGTTCGATGTAACCCACTCGTGCACCCAACTGATCTTCAGCATCTTTTACTTTCACC
AGCGTTTCTGGGTGAGCAAAAACAGGAAGGCAAAATGCCGCAAAAAAGGGAATAAGGGCGACACGGAAAT
GTTGAATACTCATACTCTTCCTTTTTCAATATTATTGAAGCATTTATCAGGGTTATTGTCTCATGAGCGG
ATACATATTTGAATGTATTTAGAAAAATAAACAAATAGGGGTTCCGCGCACATTTCCCCGAAAAGTGCCA
CCTG
