>Addgene plasmid #26939 | pCG31 | addgene partial sequence | sequence record 33352 | 26939 with GFP-F
CTATACAAATGCCCGGGGGATCGGTGGAGCTCCACCGGTGGCGGCCGCTCTAGAGAGAATCTTTATTTTC
AGGGCGCCGCCAAATTCAAAGAAACCGCTGCTGCTAAATTCGAACGCCAGCACATGGACAGCGGATCAAC
AAGTTTGTACAAAAAAGCAGGCTTAATGGACTTGCCCGATCCCTATTTACCCGGAGCAATAAGCTTGTTC
GAGCAGCTTGACAAAAAATTATTAGTTGTTCTCCGCGACGGACGGAAATTGATTGGCTTCTTGAGATCGA
TAGATCAATTTGCCAATCTTATATTGGAAGATGTCGTAGAACGCACATTTGTTGAGAAATACTTCTGTGA
AACGGGTCAAGGATTCATGCTTATTCGCGGAGAGAATGTTGAGCTTGCTGGAGAAATCGATGATACCATT
GAGACTGGACTTACGCAGGTGTCTCCCGAAGAATTTCGTCGGCTGGAGGATGAGTATATTGCCAAAAATC
CGCCAAAGTTCCTAAAACGACAAGCAGAGAAAACAGAAGAACACGATGCATGAACCCAGCTTTCTTGTAC
AAAGTGGTTGATTTGTTTTGTATATTTATCCACTCACCCCCTCTCTTTGTCCTGTGAATGAACTTGTGCC
AAAAAAGCCAAAAATAATTTACTTTTTTTAAAGACATATTAAAACTTGAAAACTTGGAACAATACGGTGC
GAAAGCGAAACAGAGACAGAA
